Addgene plasmid #23286: pCMV4-Tax(M47)
Depositing lab: Warner Greene. Publication: Human T-cell leukemia virus type I Tax associates with and is negatively regulated by the NF-kappa B2 p100 gene product: implications for viral latency. Beraud C, Sun SC, Ganchi P, Ballard DW, Greene WC. Mol Cell Biol. 1994 Feb . 14(2):1374-82. PubMed 8289813.
Backbone
  Vector backbone: pCMV4
  Backbone size w/o insert (bp): 4900
  Vector type: Mammalian Expression
Growth in bacteria
  Bacterial resistance: Ampicillin, 100 μg/mL
  Growth temperature: 37°C
  Growth strain: DH5alpha
  Growth instructions: DH5 alpha HB101 DM1
  Copy number: High Copy
Gene/Insert
  Gene/Insert name: Tax(M47)
  Species: type I human T-cell leukemia virus (HTLV-I)
  Mutation: L319R L320S
  GenBank ID: AAF71373
  Cloning method: Restriction Enzyme
  Sequencing primers: 5′ CMV-F; 3′ hGH-rev
Terms and licenses: Academic/Nonprofit Terms; Industry Terms: Not Available to Industry
How to cite: pCMV4-Tax(M47) was a gift from Warner Greene (Addgene plasmid # 23286 ; http://n2t.net/addgene:23286 ; RRID:Addgene_23286)
