[The description below was written by a language model from this plasmid's Addgene catalogue record.]
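Description:
pCMV4-Tax(M47) is a mammalian expression plasmid built on the pCMV4 backbone (about 4.9 kb without insert) that carries a mutant form of the Tax transactivator from human T-cell leukemia virus type I (HTLV-I). It is propagated in E. coli as a high-copy plasmid under ampicillin selection. The record does not list a mammalian selection marker, so the plasmid appears suited mainly to transient transfection. No feature table is provided, and the promoter and polyadenylation elements are not explicitly catalogued. However, the backbone name and the recorded sequencing primers (a CMV forward primer upstream and an hGH reverse primer downstream) indicate that the insert sits between a cytomegalovirus immediate-early promoter and a human growth hormone 3′ region. That arrangement would drive strong constitutive expression in mammalian cells. No epitope tag or reporter is recorded, and the insert size is not stated.

The insert, cloned by restriction enzyme methods, encodes Tax with two adjacent substitutions near the C-terminus, L319R and L320S, which define the M47 allele. Tax is the viral regulatory protein that activates transcription from the HTLV-I long terminal repeat and also switches on cellular pathways, notably NF-κB. In the wider literature, M47 is used as a separation-of-function mutant that is defective for CREB/ATF-dependent LTR activation but still able to activate NF-κB, although the record itself does not state this phenotype. The associated publication concerns the physical association of Tax with the NF-κB2 p100 protein and its negative regulation by p100. The construct is therefore typically used in transfection experiments, alongside wild-type Tax and other mutants, to work out which Tax activities underlie particular signalling or transcriptional effects.
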