>Addgene plasmid #23286 | pCMV4-Tax(M47) | addgene partial sequence | sequence record 29910 | 23286with hGH-PA-rev
CTTGCCCCTTGCTCCATACCACCCCCCTCCACCCCATAATATTATAGAAGGACACCTAGTCAGACAAAAT
GATGCAACTTAATTTTATTAGGACAAGGCTGGTGGGCACTGGAGTGGCAACTTCCAGGGCCAGGAGAGGC
ACTGGGGAGGGGTCACAGGGATGCCACCCGTCACCTGCCCCCAACGCCTGAGGGCGGCTTGACAAACATG
GGGAGGAAATGGGTGGTTCCGGTGGCTTCCCGGAGGTCTGAGCTTATGATTTGTCTTCAGGGGGACACGT
CAGGGCCTAGCCTGAGCCGGTGCTGAGCTGTCCCTCCGGGGGGAGACGTCAGAGCCTTAGTCTGGGCCCT
GACCTTTTCAGACTTCTGTTTCGCGGAAATGTTTTTCACTGGGCGGCTCTAAGCCCCCGGGGGATATTTG
GGGCTCATGGTCATTGTCATCTGCCTCTTTTTCGTTAAAAGATCTAGAAATGGGGATGTTGGTGTATTCT
TCAAACAGGAGATGTAAATTATGAAAGGAAGAGTACTGTATAAGGCCGTGTGAGAGTAGAAATGAGGGGT
GGTAGGCCTTGGTTTGAAATTTGTGAAATATAAAGGAGGAGGACTGTAGTACTAAAGATGGCTGGCCATC
TTTAGGGCAGGGCCCGGAAATCATAGGCGTGCCATCGGTAAATGTCCAAATAAGGCCTGGAGTG
