>Addgene plasmid #23286 | pCMV4-Tax(M47) | addgene partial sequence | sequence record 29911 | 23286 with CMV-F
CGTCAGAATTGTTTTTATTTTTAATTTTCTTTCAAATACTTCCATCGAATTCAGATCTGGTACCACGCGT
ATCGATAAGCTTCCTGGTCTTAATAGCCGCCAGTGGAAAGGACCACAGGAGGCTCTCCAAGAAGCTGCCG
GCGCTGCTCTCATCCCGGTAAGCGCTAGTTCTGCCCAGTGGATCCCGTGGAGACTCCTCAAGCGAGCTGC
CCAAGACCCGTCGGAGGCCCCGCCGATCCCAAAGAAAAAGACCACCAACACCATGGCCCACTTCCCAGGG
TTTGGACAGAGTCTTCTTTTCGGATACCCAGTCTACGTGTTTGGAGACTGTGTACAAGGCGACTGGTGCC
CCATCTCTGGGGGACTATGTTCGGCCCGCCTACATCGTCACGCCCTACTGGCCACCTGTCCAGAGCATCA
GATCACCTGGGACCCCATCGATGGACGCGTTATCGGCTCAGCTCTACAGTTCCTTATCCCTCGACTCCCC
TCCTTCCCCACCCAGAGAACCTCTAAGACCCTCAAGGTCCTTACCCCGCCAATCACTCATACAACCCCCA
ACA
